>Addgene plasmid #118496 | pMRE144 | depositor full sequence | sequence record 224872 | pMRE144 sequence 8419 bps
CTCGGGCCGTCTCTTGGGCTTGATCGGCCTTCTTGCGCATCTCACGCGCTCCTGCGGCGGCCTGTAGGGC
AGGCTCATACCCCTGCCGAACCGCTTTTGTCAGCCGGTCGGCCACGGCTTCCGGCGTCTCAACGCGCTTT
GAGATTCCCAGCTTTTCGGCCAATCCCTGCGGTGCATAGGCGCGTGGCTCGACCGCTTGCGGGCTGATGG
TGACGTGGCCCACTGGTGGCCGCTCCAGGGCCTCGTAGAACGCCTGAATGCGCGTGTGACGTGCCTTGCT
GCCCTCGATGCCCCGTTGCAGCCCTAGATCGGCCACAGCGGCCGCAAACGTGGTCTGGTCGCGGGTCATC
TGCGCTTTGTTGCCGATGAACTCCTTGGCCGACAGCCTGCCGTCCTGCGTCAGCGGCACCACGAACGCGG
TCATGTGCGGGCTGGTTTCGTCACGGTGGATGCTGGCCGTCACGATGCGATCCGCCCCGTACTTGTCCGC
CAGCCACTTGTGCGCCTTCTCGAAGAACGCCGCCTGCTGTTCTTGGCTGGCCGACTTCCACCATTCCGGG
CTGGCCGTCATGACGTACTCGACCGCCAACACAGCGTCCTTGCGCCGCTTCTCTGGCAGCAACTCGCGCA
GTCGGCCCATCGCTTCATCGGTGCTGCTGGCCGCCCAGTGCTCGTTCTCTGGCGTCCTGCTGGCGTCAGC
GTTGGGCGTCTCGCGCTCGCGGTAGGCGTGCTTGAGACTGGCCGCCACGTTGCCCATTTTCGCCAGCTTC
TTGCATCGCATGATCGCGTATGCCGCCATGCCTGCCCCTCCCTTTTGGTGTCCAACCGGCTCGACGGGGG
CAGCGCAAGGCGGTGCCTCCGGCGGGCCACTCAATGCTTGAGTATACTCACTAGACTTTGCTTCGCAAAG
TCGTGACCGCCTACGGCGGCTGCGGCGCCCTACGGGCTTGCTCTCCGGGCTTCGCCCTGCGCGGTCGCTG
CGCTCCCTTGCCAGCCCGTGGATATGTGGACGATGGCCGCGAGCGGCCACCGGCTGGCTCGCTTCGCTCG
GCCCGTGGACAACCCTGCTGGACAAGCTGATGGACAGGCTGCGCCTGCCCACGAGCTTGACCACAGGGAT
TGCCCACCGGCTACCCAGCCTTCGACCACATACCCACCGGCTCCAACTGCGCGGCCTGCGGCCTTGCCCC
ATCAATTTTTTTAATTTTCTCTGGGGAAAAGCCTCCGGCCTGCGGCCTGCGCGCTTCGCTTGCCGGTTGG
ACACCAAGTGGAAGGCGGGTCAAGGCTCGCGCAGCGACCGCGCAGCGGCTTGGCCTTGACGCGCCTGGAA
CGACCCAAGCCTATGCGAGTGGGGGCAGTCGAAGGCGAAGCCCGCCCGCCTGCCCCCCGAGCCTCACGGC
GGCGAGTGCGGGGGTTCCAAGGGGGCAGCGCCACCTTGGGCAAGGCCGAAGGCCGCGCAGTCGATCAACA
AGCCCCGGAGGGGCCACTTTTTGCCGGAGGGGGAGCCGCGCCGAAGGCGTGGGGGAACCCCGCAGGGGTG
CCCTTCTTTGGGCACCAAAGAACTAGATATAGGGCGAAATGCGAAAGACTTAAAAATCAACAACTTAAAA
AAGGGGGGTACGCAACAGCTCATTGCGGCACCCCCCGCAATAGCTCATTGCGTAGGTTAAAGAAAATCTG
TAATTGACTGCCACTTTTACGCAACGCATAATTGTTGTCGCGCTGCCGAAAAGTTGCAGCTGATTGCGCA
TGGTGCCGCAACCGTGCGGCACCCTACCGCATGGAGATAAGCATGGCCACGCAGTCCAGAGAAATCGGCA
TTCAAGCCAAGAACAAGCCCGGTCACTGGGTGCAAACGGAACGCAAAGCGCATGAGGCGTGGGCCGGGCT
TATTGCGAGGAAACCCACGGCGGCAATGCTGCTGCATCACCTCGTGGCGCAGATGGGCCACCAGAACGCC
GTGGTGGTCAGCCAGAAGACACTTTCCAAGCTCATCGGACGTTCTTTGCGGACGGTCCAATACGCAGTCA
AGGACTTGGTGGCCGAGCGCTGGATCTCCGTCGTGAAGCTCAACGGCCCCGGCACCGTGTCGGCCTACGT
GGTCAATGACCGCGTGGCGTGGGGCCAGCCCCGCGACCAGTTGCGCCTGTCGGTGTTCAGTGCCGCCGTG
GTGGTTGATCACGACGACCAGGACGAATCGCTGTTGGGGCATGGCGACCTGCGCCGCATCCCGACCCTGT
ATCCGGGCGAGCAGCAACTACCGACCGGCCCCGGCGAGGAGCCGCCCAGCCAGCCCGGCATTCCGGGCAT
GGAACCAGACCTGCCAGCCTTGACCGAAACGGAGGAATGGGAACGGCGCGGGCAGCAGCGCCTGCCGATG
CCCGATGAGCCGTGTTTTCTGGACGATGGCGAGCCGTTGGAGCCGCCGACACGGGTCACGCTGCCGCGCC
GGTAGCACTTGGGTTGCGCAGCAACCCGTAAGTGCGCTGTTCCAGACTATCGGCTGTAGCCGCCTCGCCG
CCCTATACCTTGTCTGCCTCCCCGCGTTGCGTCGCGGTGCATGGAGCCGGGCCACCTCGACCTGAATGGA
AGCCGGCGGCACCTCGCTAACGGATTCACCGTTTTTATCAGGCTCTGGGAGGCAGAATAAATGATCATAT
CGTCAATTATTACCTCCACGGGGAGAGCCTGAGCAAACTGGCCTCAGGCATTTGAGAAGCACACGGTCAC
ACTGCTTCCGGTAGTCAATAAACCGGTAAACCAGCAATAGACATAAGCGGCTATTTAACGACCCTGCCCT
GAACCGACGACCGGGTCGAATTTGCTTTCGAATTTCTGCCATTCATCCGCTTATTATCACTTATTCAGGC
GTAGCACCAGGCGTTTAAGGGCACCAATAACTGCCTTAAAAAAATTACGCCCCGCCCTGCCACTCATCGC
AGTCGGCCTATTGGTTAAAAAATGAGCTGATTTAACAAAAATTTAACGCGAATTTTAACAAAATATTAAC
GCTTACAATTTCCATTCGCCATTCAGGCTGCGCAACTGTTGGGAAGGGCGATCGGTGCGGGCCTCTTCGC
TATTACGCCAGCTGGCGAAAGGGGGATGTGCTGCAAGGCGATTAAGTTGGGTAACGCCAGGGTTTTCCCA
GTCACGACGTTGTAAAACGACGGCCAGTGAGCGCGCGTAATACGACTCACTATAGGGCGAATTGGAGCTG
GGGCCGCAATTCCCAATTCCCCAGGCATCAAATAAAACGAAAGGCTCAGTCGAAAGACTGGGCCTTTCGT
TTTATCTGTTGTTTGTCGGTGAACGCTCTCCTGAGTAGGACAAATCCGCCGGGAGCGGATTTGAACGTTG
CGAAGCAACGGCCCGGAGGGTGGCGGGCAGGACGCCCGCCATAAACTGCCAGGAATTAATTCCCCAGGCA
TCAAATAAAACGAAAGGCTCAGTCGAAAGACTGGGCCTTTCGTTTTATCTGTTGTTTGTCGGTGAACGCT
CTCCTGAGTAGGACAAATCCGCCGGGAGCGGATTTGAACGTTGCGAAGCAACGGCCCGGAGGGTGGCGGG
CAGGACGCCCGCCATAAACTGCCAGGAATTAATTCCCCAGGCATCAAATAAAACGAAAGGCTCAGTCGAA
AGACTGGGCCTTTCGTTTTATCTGTTGTTTGTCGGTGAACGCTCTCCTGAGTAGGACAAATCCGCCGGGA
GCGGATTTGAACGTTGCGAAGCAACGGCCCGGAGGGTGGCGGGCAGGACGCCCGCCATAAACTGCCAGGA
ATTAATTCCAGGCATCAAATAAAACGAAAGGCTCAGTCGAAAGACTGGGCCTTTCGTTTTATCTGTTGTT
TGTCGGTGAACGCTCTCCTGAGTAGGACAAATCCGCCGGGAGCGGATTTGAACGTTGCGAAGCAACGGCC
CGGAGGGTGGCGGGCAGGACGCCCGCCATAAACTGCCAGGAATTGGGGATCGGATTCGAGCTTTAGTACC
TAGATTTAGATGTCTAAAAAGCGGGGTACCGAGGACGCGTCAATTCTCGAATTGACATAAGCCTGTTCGG
TTCGTAAACTGTAATGCAAGTAGCGTATGCGCTCACGCAACTGGTCCAGAACCTTGACCGAACGCAGCGG
TGGTAACGGCGCAGTGGCGGTTTTCATGGCTTGTTATGACTGTTTTTTTGTACAGTCTATGCCTCGGGCA
TCCAAGCAGCAAGCGCGTTACGCCGTGGGTCGATGTTTGATGTTATGGAGCAGCAACGATGTTACGCAGC
AGCAACGATGTTACGCAGCAGGGCAGTCGCCCTAAAACAAAGTTAGGTGGCTCAAGTATGGGCATCATTC
GCACATGTAGGCTCGGCCCTGACCAAGTCAAATCCATGCGGGCTGCTCTTGATCTTTTCGGTCGTGAGTT
CGGAGACGTAGCCACCTACTCCCAACATCAGCCGGACTCCGATTACCTCGGGAACTTGCTCCGTAGTAAG
ACATTCATCGCGCTTGCTGCCTTCGACCAAGAAGCGGTTGTTGGCGCTCTCGCGGCTTACGTTCTGCCCA
AGTTTGAGCAGCCGCGTAGTGAGATCTATATCTATGATCTCGCAGTCTCCGGCGAGCACCGGAGGCAGGG
CATTGCCACCGCGCTCATCAATCTCCTCAAGCATGAGGCCAACGCGCTTGGTGCTTATGTGATCTACGTG
CAAGCAGATTACGGTGACGATCCCGCAGTGGCTCTCTATACAAAGTTGGGCATACGGGAAGAAGTGATGC
ACTTTGATATCGACCCAAGTACCGCCACCTAAAGCTCGCACGCTGCCGCAAGCACTCAGGGCGCAAGGGC
TGCTAAAGGAAGCGGAACACGTAGAAAGCCAGTCCGCAGAAACGGTGCTGACCCCGGATGAATGTCAGCT
ACTGGGCTATCTGGACAAGGGAAAACGCAAGCGCAAAGAGAAAGCAGGTAGCTTGCAGTGGGCTTACATG
GCGATAGCTAGACTGGGCGGTTTTATGGACAGCAAGCGAACCGGAATTGCCAGCTGGGGCGCCCTCTGGT
AAGGTTGGGAAGCCCTGCAAAGTAAACTGGATGGCTTTCTTGCCGCCAAGGATCTGATGGCGCAGGGGAT
CAAGATCTGATCAAGAGACAGGATACTAGTGGAGGAAGAAAAAATGGTGAGCAAGGGCGAGGAGAATAAC
ATGGCCATCATCAAGGAGTTCATGCGCTTCAAGGTGCGCATGGAGGGCTCCGTGAACGGCCACGAGTTCG
AGATCGAGGGCGAGGGCGAGGGCCGCCCCTACGAGGGCTTTCAGACCGCTAAGCTGAAGGTGACCAAGGG
TGGCCCCCTGCCCTTCGCCTGGGACATCCTGTCCCCTCAGTTCACCTACGGCTCCAAGGCCTACGTGAAG
CACCCCGCCGACATCCCCGACTACTTCAAGCTGTCCTTCCCCGAGGGCTTCAAGTGGGAGCGCGTGATGA
ACTTCGAGGACGGCGGCGTGGTGACCGTGACCCAGGACTCCTCCCTGCAGGACGGCGAGTTCATCTACAA
GGTGAAGCTGCGCGGCACCAACTTCCCCTCCGACGGCCCCGTAATGCAGAAGAAGACCATGGGCTGGGAG
GCCTCCTCCGAGCGGATGTACCCCGAGGACGGCGCCCTGAAGGGCGAGATCAAGATGAGGCTGAAGCTGA
AGGACGGCGGCCACTACACCTCCGAGGTCAAGACCACCTACAAGGCCAAGAAGCCCGTGCAGCTGCCCGG
CGCCTACATCGTCGGCATCAAGTTGGACATCACCTCCCACAACGAGGACTACACCATCGTGGAACAGTAC
GAACGCGCCGAGGGCCGCCACTCCACCGGCGGCATGGACGAGCTGTACAAGTAATAATTAGCTGAGCTTG
GACTCCTGTTGATAGATCCAGTAATGACCTCAGAACTCCATCTGGATTTGTTCAGAACGCTCGGTTGCCG
CCGGGCGTTTTTTATTGGTGAGAATCCAAGCTAGCTTGGCGAGATTTTCAGGAGCTAAGGAAGCTAAAAT
GGAGAAAAAAATCACTGGATATACCACCGTTGATATATCCCAATGGCATCGTAAAGAACATTTTGAGGCA
TTTCAGTCAGTTGCTCAATGTACCTATAACCAGACCGTTCAGCTGGATATTACGGCCTTTTTAAAGACCG
TAAAGAAAAATAAGCACAAGTTTTATCCGGCCTTTATTCACATTCTTGCCCGCCTGATGAATGCTCATCC
GGAATTTCGTATGGCAATGAAAGACGGTGAGCTGGTGATATGGGATAGTGTTCACCCTTGTTACACCGTT
TTCCATGAGCAAACTGAAACGTTTTCATCGCTCTGGAGTGAATACCACGACGATTTCCGGCAGTTTCTAC
ACATATATTCGCAAGATGTGGCGTGTTACGGTGAAAACCTGGCCTATTTCCCTAAAGGGTTTATTGAGAA
TATGTTTTTCGTCTCAGCCAATCCCTGGGTGAGTTTCACCAGTTTTGATTTAAACGTGGCCAATATGGAC
AACTTCTTCGCCCCCGTTTTCACCATGGGCAAATATTATACGCAAGGCGACAAGGTGCTGATGCCGCTGG
CGATTCAGGTTCATCATGCCGTCTGTGATGGCTTCCATGTCGGCAGAATGCTTAATGAATTACAACAGTA
CTGCGATGAGTGGCAGGGCGGGGCGTAATTTTTTTAAGGCAGTTATTGGTGCCCTTAAACGCCTGGGGTA
ATGACTCTCTAGCTTGAGGCATCAAATAAAACGAAAGGCTCAGTCGAAAGACTGGGCCTTTCGTTTTATC
TGTTGTTTGTCGGTGAACGCTCTCCTGAGTAGGACAAATCCGCCGCTAGGAGCTTGCGGCCGCCAGTGTG
ATGGATATCTGCATAAAAACTGTTGTAATTCATTAAGCATTCTGCCGACATGGAAGCCATCACAAACGGC
ATGATGAACCTGAATCGCCAGCGGCATCAGCACCTTGTCGCCTTGCGTATAATATTTGCCCATGGGGGTG
GGCGAAGAACTCCAGCATGAGATCCCCGCGCTGGAGGATCATCCAGCCGGCGTCCCGGAAAACGATTCCG
AAGCCCAACCTTTCATAGAAGGCGGCGGTGGAATCGAAATCTCGTGATGGCAGGTTGGGCGTCGCTTGGT
CGGTCATTTCGAACCCCAGAGTCCCGCTCAGAAGAACTCGTCAAGAAGGCGATAGAAGGCGATGCGCTGC
GAATCGGGAGCGGCGATACCGTAAAGCACGAGGAAGCGGTCAGCCCATTCGCCGCCAAGCTCTTCAGCAA
TATCACGGGTAGCCAACGCTATGTCCTGATAGCGGTCCGCCACACCCAGCCGGCCACAGTCGATGAATCC
AGAAAAGCGGCCATTTTCCACCATGATATTCGGCAAGCAGGCATCGCCATGGGTCACGACGAGATCCTCG
CCGTCGGGCATGCGCGCCTTGAGCCTGGCGAACAGTTCGGCTGGCGCGAGCCCCTGATGCTCTTCGTCCA
GATCATCCTGATCGACAAGACCGGCTTCCATCCGAGTACGTGCTCGCTCGATGCGATGTTTCGCTTGGTG
GTCGAATGGGCAGGTAGCCGGATCAAGCGTATGCAGCCGCCGCATTGCATCAGCCATGATGGATACTTTC
TCGGCAGGAGCAAGGTGAGATGACAGGAGATCCTGCCCCGGCACTTCGCCCAATAGCAGCCAGTCCCTTC
CCGCTTCAGTGACAACGTCGAGCACAGCTGCGCAAGGAACGCCCGTCGTGGCCAGCCACGATAGCCGCGC
TGCCTCGTCCTGCAGTTCATTCAGGGCACCGGACAGGTCGGTCTTGACAAAAAGAACCGGGCGCCCCTGC
GCTGACAGCCGGAACACGGCGGCATCAGAGCAGCCGATTGTCTGTTGTGCCCAGTCATAGCCGAATAGCC
TCTCCACCCAAGCGGCCGGAGAACCTGCGTGCAATCCATCTTGTTCAATCATGCGAAACGATCCTCATCC
TGTCTCTTGATCAGATCTTGATCCCCTGCGCCATCAGATCCTTGGCGGCAAGAAAGCCATCCAGTTTACT
TTGCAGGGCTTCCCAACCTTACCAGAGGGCGCCCCAGCTGGCAATTCCGGTTCGCTTGCTGTCCATAAAA
CCGCCCAGTCTAGCTATCGCCATGTAAGCCCACTGCAAGCTACCTGCTTTCTCTTTGCGCTTGCGTTTTC
CCTTGTCCAGATAGCCCAGTAGCTGACATTCATCCCAGGTGGCACTTTTCGGGGAAATGTGCGCGCCCGC
GTTCCTGCTGGCGCTGGGCCTGTTTCTGGCGCTGGACTTCCCGCTGTTCCGTCAGCAGCTTTTCGCCCAC
GGCCTTGATGATCGCGGCGGCCTTGGCCTGCATATCCCGATTCAACGGCCCCAGGGCGTCCAGAACGGGC
TTCAGGCGCTCCCGAAGGT
Features (pLannotate 1.2.2; 23 found; start..end, strand, type, name):
   1023..1792    +  rep_origin     pBBR1 oriV: replication origin of the broad-host-range plasmid pBBR1 from Bordetella bronchiseptica; requires the pBBR1 Rep protein for replication
   1793..2455    +  CDS            pBBR1 Rep: replication protein for the broad-host-range plasmid pBBR1 from Bordetella bronchiseptica
   2516..2585    +  CDS            TcR (fragment): tetracycline efflux protein; tet; confers resistance to tetracycline
   2914..2943    -  CDS            CmR (fragment): chloramphenicol acetyltransferase confers resistance to chloramphenicol
   2943..3021    +  rep_origin     M13 ori (fragment): M13 bacteriophage origin of replication; arrow indicates direction of (+) strand synthesis
   3025..3180    -  CDS            lacZα (fragment): LacZα fragment of β-galactosidase; lacZ fragment
   3188..3206    +  promoter       T7 promoter: promoter for bacteriophage T7 RNA polymerase
   3249..3335    +  terminator     rrnB T1 terminator: Escherichia coli rrnB; transcription terminator T1 from the E. coli rrnB gene
   3432..3518    +  terminator     rrnB T1 terminator: Escherichia coli rrnB; transcription terminator T1 from the E. coli rrnB gene
   3615..3701    +  terminator     rrnB T1 terminator: Escherichia coli rrnB; transcription terminator T1 from the E. coli rrnB gene
   3796..3882    +  terminator     rrnB T1 terminator: Escherichia coli rrnB; transcription terminator T1 from the E. coli rrnB gene
   4042..4070    +  promoter       Pc promoter: intI1 (promoter lies within the coding sequence); class 1 integron promoter
   4259..4792    +  CDS            GmR: gentamycin acetyltransferase; aacC1; confers resistance to gentamycin
   4800..5117    +  CDS            tnpA (fragment): TN5P_ECOLX - Also known as tnp. Experimental evidence at protein level: Swiss-Prot protein existence level 1. Mediates transposition of transposon Tn5 by a 'cut and paste' mechanism. First, the monomeric transposase binds the 19 bp inverted DNA repeats flanking the transposon. Then, dimerization of the DNA- bound transposase creates a synaptic DNA complex. After nicking of the first DNA strand, excision of the transposon proceeds through a series of intermediates. The transposase then mediates the insertion of the transposon at a new site by strand transfer. The activity of the wild- type tran
   5154..5861    +  CDS            mOrange: mOrange is a basic (constitutively fluorescent) orange fluorescent protein published in 2004, derived from Discosoma sp.. It has high acid sensitivity.
   5881..5975    +  terminator     lambda t0 terminator: transcription terminator from phage lambda
   5990..6018    +  promoter       cat promoter (fragment): promoter of the E. coli cat gene encoding chloramphenicol acetyltransferase
   6019..6675    +  CDS            cat: CAT_ECOLX - Experimental evidence at protein level: Swiss-Prot protein existence level 1. This enzyme is an effector of chloramphenicol resistance in bacteria. From Escherichia coli. This protein is used as a marker in many commonly used cloning vectors, such as pACYC184.
   6743..6829    +  terminator     rrnB T1 terminator: Escherichia coli rrnB; transcription terminator T1 from the E. coli rrnB gene
   6879..6995    -  CDS            CmR (fragment): chloramphenicol acetyltransferase; cat; confers resistance to chloramphenicol
   6995..7147    -  CDS            ble (fragment): BLE_KLEPN - Experimental evidence at protein level: Swiss-Prot protein existence level 1. Binding protein with a strong affinity to the bleomycin family of antibiotics. Binds to CL990; an antimitotic-antibiotic compound. From Klebsiella pneumoniae.
   7171..7962    -  CDS            neo: KKA2_KLEPN - Also known as kan, nptII. Experimental evidence at protein level: Swiss-Prot protein existence level 1. Resistance to kanamycin, neomycin, paromomycin, ribostamycin, butirosin and gentamicin B. From Klebsiella pneumoniae.
   7994..8278    -  CDS            tnpA (fragment): TN5P_ECOLX - Also known as tnp. Experimental evidence at protein level: Swiss-Prot protein existence level 1. Mediates transposition of transposon Tn5 by a 'cut and paste' mechanism. First, the monomeric transposase binds the 19 bp inverted DNA repeats flanking the transposon. Then, dimerization of the DNA- bound transposase creates a synaptic DNA complex. After nicking of the first DNA strand, excision of the transposon proceeds through a series of intermediates. The transposase then mediates the insertion of the transposon at a new site by strand transfer. The activity of the wild- type tran
