>Addgene plasmid #118496 | pMRE144 | addgene full sequence | sequence record 229820 | Addgene NGS Result
ATGGTGAGCAAGGGCGAGGAGAATAACATGGCCATCATCAAGGAGTTCATGCGCTTCAAGGTGCGCATGG
AGGGCTCCGTGAACGGCCACGAGTTCGAGATCGAGGGCGAGGGCGAGGGCCGCCCCTACGAGGGCTTTCA
GACCGCTAAGCTGAAGGTGACCAAGGGTGGCCCCCTGCCCTTCGCCTGGGACATCCTGTCCCCTCATTTC
ACCTACGGCTCCAAGGCCTACGTGAAGCACCCCGCCGACATCCCCGACTACTTCAAGCTGTCCTTCCCCG
AGGGCTTCAAGTGGGAGCGCGTGATGAACTACGAGGACGGCGGCGTGGTGACCGTGACCCAGGACTCCTC
CCTGCAGGACGGCGAGTTCATCTACAAGGTGAAGCTGCGCGGCACCAACTTCCCCTCCGACGGCCCCGTG
ATGCAGAAGAAGACCATGGGCTGGGAGGCCTCCTCCGAGCGGATGTACCCCGAGGACGGTGCCCTGAAGG
GCAAGATCAAGATGAGGCTGAAGCTGAAGGACGGCGGCCACTACACCTCCGAGGTCAAGACCACCTACAA
GGCCAAGAAGCCCGTGCAGCTGCCCGGCGCCTACATCGTCGACATCAAGTTGGACATCACCTCCCACAAC
GAGGACTACACCATCGTGGAACAGTACGAACGCGCCGAGGGCCGCCACTCCACCGGCGGCATGGACGAGC
TGTACAAGTAATAATTAGCTGAGCTTGGACTCCTGTTGATAGATCCAGTAATGACCTCAGAACTCCATCT
GGATTTGTTCAGAACGCTCGGTTGCCGCCGGGCGTTTTTTATTGGTGAGAATCCAAGCTAGCTTGGCGAG
ATTTTCAGGAGCTAAGGAAGCTAAAATGGAGAAAAAAATCACTGGATATACCACCGTTGATATATCCCAA
TGGCATCGTAAAGAACATTTTGAGGCATTTCAGTCAGTTGCTCAATGTACCTATAACCAGACCGTTCAGC
TGGATATTACGGCCTTTTTAAAGACCGTAAAGAAAAATAAGCACAAGTTTTATCCGGCCTTTATTCACAT
TCTTGCCCGCCTGATGAATGCTCATCCGGAATTTCGTATGGCAATGAAAGACGGTGAGCTGGTGATATGG
GATAGTGTTCACCCTTGTTACACCGTTTTCCATGAGCAAACTGAAACGTTTTCATCGCTCTGGAGTGAAT
ACCACGACGATTTCCGGCAGTTTCTACACATATATTCGCAAGATGTGGCGTGTTACGGTGAAAACCTGGC
CTATTTCCCTAAAGGGTTTATTGAGAATATGTTTTTCGTCTCAGCCAATCCCTGGGTGAGTTTCACCAGT
TTTGATTTAAACGTGGCCAATATGGACAACTTCTTCGCCCCCGTTTTCACCATGGGCAAATATTATACGC
AAGGCGACAAGGTGCTGATGCCGCTGGCGATTCAGGTTCATCATGCCGTTTGTGATGGCTTCCATGTCGG
CAGAATGCTTAATGAATTACAACAGTACTGCGATGAGTGGCAGGGCGGGGCGTAATTTTTTTAAGGCAGT
TATTGGTGCCCTTAAACGCCTGGGGTAATGACTCTCTAGCTTGAGGCATCAAATAAAACGAAAGGCTCAG
TCGAAAGACTGGGCCTTTCGTTTTATCTGTTGTTTGTCGGTGAACGCTCTCCTGAGTAGGACAAATCCGC
CGCTAGGAGCTTGCGGCCGCCAGTGTGATGGATATCTGCATAAAAACTGTTGTAATTCATTAAGCATTCT
GCCGACATGGAAGCCATCACAAACGGCATGATGAACCTGAATCGCCAGCGGCATCAGCACCTTGTCGCCT
TGCGTATAATATTTGCCCATGGGGGTGGGCGAAGAACTCCAGCATGAGATCCCCGCGCTGGAGGATCATC
CAGCCGGCGTCCCGGAAAACGATTCCGAAGCCCAACCTTTCATAGAAGGCGGCGGTGGAATCGAAATCTC
GTGATGGCAGGTTGGGCGTCGCTTGGTCGGTCATTTCGAACCCCAGAGTCCCGCTCAGAAGAACTCGTCA
AGAAGGCGATAGAAGGCGATGCGCTGCGAATCGGGAGCGGCGATACCGTAAAGCACGAGGAAGCGGTCAG
CCCATTCGCCGCCAAGCTCTTCAGCAATATCACGGGTAGCCAACGCTATGTCCTGATAGCGGTCCGCCAC
ACCCAGCCGGCCACAGTCGATGAATCCAGAAAAGCGGCCATTTTCCACCATGATATTCGGCAAGCAGGCA
TCGCCATGGGTCACGACGAGATCCTCGCCGTCGGGCATGCGCGCCTTGAGCCTGGCGAACAGTTCGGCTG
GCGCGAGCCCCTGATGCTCTTCGTCCAGATCATCCTGATCGACAAGACCGGCTTCCATCCGAGTACGTGC
TCGCTCGATGCGATGTTTCGCTTGGTGGTCGAATGGGCAGGTAGCCGGATCAAGCGTATGCAGCCGCCGC
ATTGCATCAGCCATGATGGATACTTTCTCGGCAGGAGCAAGGTGAGATGACAGGAGATCCTGCCCCGGCA
CTTCGCCCAATAGCAGCCAGTCCCTTCCCGCTTCAGTGACAACGTCGAGCACAGCTGCGCAAGGAACGCC
CGTCGTGGCCAGCCACGATAGCCGCGCTGCCTCGTCCTGCAGTTCATTCAGGGCACCGGACAGGTCGGTC
TTGACAAAAAGAACCGGGCGCCCCTGCGCTGACAGCCGGAACACGGCGGCATCAGAGCAGCCGATTGTCT
GTTGTGCCCAGTCATAGCCGAATAGCCTCTCCACCCAAGCGGCCGGAGAACCTGCGTGCAATCCATCTTG
TTCAATCATGCGAAACGATCCTCATCCTGTCTCTTGATCAGATCTTGATCCCCTGCGCCATCAGATCCTT
GGCGGCAAGAAAGCCATCCAGTTTACTTTGCAGGGCTTCCCAACCTTACCAGAGGGCGCCCCAGCTGGCA
ATTCCGGTTCGCTTGCTGTCCATAAAACCGCCCAGTCTAGCTATCGCCATGTAAGCCCACTGCAAGCTAC
CTGCTTTCTCTTTGCGCTTGCGTTTTCCCTTGTCCAGATAGCCCAGTAGCTGACATTCATCCCAGGTGGC
ACTTTTCGGGGAAATGTGCGCGCCCGCGTTCCTGCTGGCGCTGGGCCTGTTTCTGGCGCTGGACTTCCCG
CTGTTCCGTCAGCAGCTTTTCGCCCACGGCCTTGATGATCGCGGCGGCCTTGGCCTGCATATCCCGATTC
AACGGCCCCAGGGCGTCCAGAACGGGCTTCAGGCGCTCCCGAAGGTCTCGGGCCGTCTCTTGGGCTTGAT
CGGCCTTCTTGCGCATCTCACGCGCTCCTGCGGCGGCCTGTAGGGCAGGCTCATACCCCTGCCGAACCGC
TTTTGTCAGCCGGTCGGCCACGGCTTCCGGCGTCTCAACGCGCTTTGAGATTCCCAGCTTTTCGGCCAAT
CCCTGCGGTGCATAGGCGCGTGGCTCGACCGCTTGCGGGCTGATGGTGACGTGGCCCACTGGTGGCCGCT
CCAGGGCCTCGTAGAACGCCTGAATGCGCGTGTGACGTGCCTTGCTGCCCTCGATGCCCCGTTGCAGCCC
TAGATCGGCCACAGCGGCCGCAAACGTGGTCTGGTCGCGGGTCATCTGCGCTTTGTTGCCGATGAACTCC
TTGGCCGACAGCCTGCCGTCCTGCGTCAGCGGCACCACGAACGCGGTCATGTGCGGGCTGGTTTCGTCAC
GGTGGATGCTGGCCGTCACGATGCGATCCGCCCCGTACTTGTCCGCCAGCCACTTGTGCGCCTTCTCGAA
GAACGCCGCCTGCTGTTCTTGGCTGGCCGACTTCCACCATTCCGGGCTGGCCGTCATGACGTACTCGACC
GCCAACACAGCGTCCTTGCGCCGCTTCTCTGGCAGCAACTCGCGCAGTCGGCCCATCGCTTCATCGGTGC
TGCTGGCCGCCCAGTGCTCGTTCTCTGGCGTCCTGCTGGCGTCAGCGTTGGGCGTCTCGCGCTCGCGGTA
GGCGTGCTTGAGACTGGCCGCCACGTTGCCCATTTTCGCCAGCTTCTTGCATCGCATGATCGCGTATGCC
GCCATGCCTGCCCCTCCCTTTTGGTGTCCAACCGGCTCGACGGGGGCAGCGCAAGGCGGTGCCTCCGGCG
GGCCACTCAATGCTTGAGTATACTCACTAGACTTTGCTTCGCAAAGTCGTGACCGCCTACGGCGGCTGCG
GCGCCCTACGGGCTTGCTCTCCGGGCTTCGCCCTGCGCGGTCGCTGCGCTCCCTTGCCAGCCCGTGGATA
TGTGGACGATGGCCGCGAGCGGCCACCGGCTGGCTCGCTTCGCTCGGCCCGTGGACAACCCTGCTGGACA
AGCTGATGGACAGGCTGCGCCTGCCCACGAGCTTGACCACAGGGATTGCCCACCGGCTACCCAGCCTTCG
ACCACATACCCACCGGCTCCAACTGCGCGGCCTGCGGCCTTGCCCCATCAATTTTTTTAATTTTCTCTGG
GGAAAAGCCTCCGGCCTGCGGCCTGCGCGCTTCGCTTGCCGGTTGGACACCAAGTGGAAGGCGGGTCAAG
GCTCGCGCAGCGACCGCGCAGCGGCTTGGCCTTGACGCGCCTGGAACGACCCAAGCCTATGCGAGTGGGG
GCAGTCGAAGGGCGAAGCCCGCCCGCCTGCCCCCCGAGCCTCACGGCGGCGAGTGCGGGGGTTCCAAGGG
GGCAGCGCCACCTTGGGCAAGGCCGAAGGCCGCGCAGTCGATCAACAAGCCCCGGAGGGGCCACTTTTTG
CCGGAGGGGGAGCCGCGCCGAAGGCGTGGGGGAACCCCGCAGGGGTGCCCTTCTTTGGGCACCAAAGAAC
TAGATATAGGGCGAAATGCGAAAGACTTAAAAATCAACAACTTAAAAAAGGGGGGTACGCAACAGCTCAT
TGCGGCACCCCCCGCAATAGCTCATTGCGTAGGTTAAAGAAAATCTGTAATTGACTGCCACTTTTACGCA
ACGCATAATTGTTGTCGCGCTGCCGAAAAGTTGCAGCTGATTGCGCATGGTGCCGCAACCGTGCGGCACC
CCTACCGCATGGAGATAAGCATGGCCACGCAGTCCAGAGAAATCGGCATTCAAGCCAAGAACAAGCCCGG
TCACTGGGTGCAAACGGAACGCAAAGCGCATGAGGCGTGGGCCGGGCTTATTGCGAGGAAACCCACGGCG
GCAATGCTGCTGCATCACCTCGTGGCGCAGATGGGCCACCAGAACGCCGTGGTGGTCAGCCAGAAGACAC
TTTCCAAGCTCATCGGACGTTCTTTGCGGACGGTCCAATACGCAGTCAAGGACTTGGTGGCCGAGCGCTG
GATCTCCGTCGTGAAGCTCAACGGCCCCGGCACCGTGTCGGCCTACGTGGTCAATGACCGCGTGGCGTGG
GGCCAGCCCCGCGACCAGTTGCGCCTGTCGGTGTTCAGTGCCGCCGTGGTGGTTGATCACGACGACCAGG
ACGAATCGCTGTTGGGGCATGGCGACCTGCGCCGCATCCCGACCCTGTATCCGGGCGAGCAGCAACTACC
GACCGGCCCCGGCGAGGAGCCGCCCAGCCAGCCCGGCATTCCGGGCATGGAACCAGACCTGCCAGCCTTG
ACCGAAACGGAGGAATGGGAACGGCGCGGGCAGCAGCGCCTGCCGATGCCCGATGAGCCGTGTTTTCTGG
ACGATGGCGAGCCGTTGGAGCCGCCGACACGGGTCACGCTGCCGCGCCGGTAGCACTTGGGTTGCGCAGC
AACCCGTAAGTGCGCTGTTCCAGACTATCGGCTGTAGCCGCCTCGCCGCCCTATACCTTGTCTGCCTCCC
CGCGTTGCGTCGCGGTGCATGGAGCCGGGCCACCTCGACCTGAATGGAAGCCGGCGGCACCTCGCTAACG
GATTCACCGTTTTTATCAGGCTCTGGGAGGCAGAATAAATGATCATATCGTCAATTATTACCTCCACGGG
GAGAGCCTGAGCAAACTGGCCTCAGGCATTTGAGAAGCACACGGTCACACTGCTTCCGGTAGTCAATAAA
CCGGTAAACCAGCAATAGACATAAGCGGCTATTTAACGACCCTGCCCTGAACCGACGACCGGGTCGAATT
TGCTTTCGAATTTCTGCCATTCATCCGCTTATTATCACTTATTCAGGCGTAGCAACCAGGCGTTTAAGGG
CACCAATAACTGCCTTAAAAAAATTACGCCCCGCCCTGCCACTCATCGCAGTACGGCCTATTGGTTAAAA
AATGAGCTGATTTAACAAAAATTTAACGCGAATTTTAACAAAATATTAACGCTTACAATTTCCATTCGCC
ATTCAGGCTGCGCAACTGTTGGGAAGGGCGATCGGTGCGGGCCTCTTCGCTATTACGCCAGCTGGCGAAA
GGGGGATGTGCTGCAAGGCGATTAAGTTGGGTAACGCCAGGGTTTTCCCAGTCACGACGTTGTAAAACGA
CGGCCAGTGAGCGCGCGTAATACGACTCACTATAGGGCGAATTGGAGCTGGGGCCGCAATTCCCAATTCC
CCAGGCATCAAATAAAACGAAAGGCTCAGTCGAAAGACTGGGCCTTTCGTTTTATCTGTTGTTTGTCGGT
GAACGCTCTCCTGAGTAGGACAAATCCGCCGGGAGCGGATTTGAACGTTGCGAAGCAACGGCCCGGAGGG
TGGCGGGCAGGACGCCCGCCATAAACTGCCAGGAATTAATTCCCCAGGCATCAAATAAAACGAAAGGCTC
AGTCGAAAGACTGGGCCTTTCGTTTTATCTGTTGTTTGTCGGTGAACGCTCTCCTGAGTAGGACAAATCC
GCCGGGAGCGGATTTGAACGTTGCGAAGCAACGGCCCGGAGGGTGGCGGGCAGGACGCCCGCCATAAACT
GCCAGGAATTAATTCCCCAGGCATCAAATAAAACGAAAGGCTCAGTCGAAAGACTGGGCCTTTCGTTTTA
TCTGTTGTTTGTCGGTGAACGCTCTCCTGAGTAGGACAAATCCGCCGGGAGCGGATTTGAACGTTGCGAA
GCAACGGCCCGGAGGGTGGCGGGCAGGACGCCCGCCATAAACTGCCAGGAATTAATTCCCCAGGCATCAA
ATAAAACGAAAGGCTCAGTCGAAAGACTGGGCCTTTCGTTTTATCTGTTGTTTGTCGGTGAACGCTCTCC
TGAGTAGGACAAATCCGCCGGGAGCGGATTTGAACGTTGCGAAGCAACGGCCCGGAGGGTGGCGGGCAGG
ACGCCCGCCATAAACTGCCAGGAATTGGGGATCGGATTCGAGCTTTAGTACCTAGATTTAGATGTCTAAA
AAGCGGGGTACCGAGGACGCGTCAATTCTCGAATTGACATAAGCCTGTTCGGTTCGTAAACTGTAATGCA
AGTAGCGTATGCGCTCACGCAACTGGTCCAGAACCTTGACCGAACGCAGCGGTGGTAACGGCGCAGTGGC
GGTTTTCATGGCTTGTTATGACTGTTTTTTTGTACAGTCTATGCCTCGGGCATCCAAGCAGCAAGCGCGT
TACGCCGTGGGTCGATGTTTGATGTTATGGAGCAGCAACGATGTTACGCAGCAGCAACGATGTTACGCAG
CAGGGCAGTCGCCCTAAAACAAAGTTAGGTGGCTCAAGTATGGGCATCATTCGCACATGTAGGCTCGGCC
CTGACCAAGTCAAATCCATGCGGGCTGCTCTTGATCTTTTCGGTCGTGAGTTCGGAGACGTAGCCACCTA
CTCCCAACATCAGCCGGACTCCGATTACCTCGGGAACTTGCTCCGTAGTAAGACATTCATCGCGCTTGCT
GCCTTCGACCAAGAAGCGGTTGTTGGCGCTCTCGCGGCTTACGTTCTGCCCAAGTTTGAGCAGCCGCGTA
GTGAGATCTATATCTATGATCTCGCAGTCTCCGGCGAGCACCGGAGGCAGGGCATTGCCACCGCGCTCAT
CAATCTCCTCAAGCATGAGGCCAACGCGCTTGGTGCTTATGTGATCTACGTGCAAGCAGATTACGGTGAC
GATCCCGCAGTGGCTCTCTATACAAAGTTGGGCATACGGGAAGAAGTGATGCACTTTGATATCGACCCAA
GTACCGCCACCTAAAGCTCGCACGCTGCCGCAAGCACTCAGGGCGCAAGGGCTGCTAAAGGAAGCGGAAC
ACGTAGAAAGCCAGTCCGCAGAAACGGTGCTGACCCCGGATGAATGTCAGCTACTGGGCTATCTGGACAA
GGGAAAACGCAAGCGCAAAGAGAAAGCAGGTAGCTTGCAGTGGGCTTACATGGCGATAGCTAGACTGGGC
GGTTTTATGGACAGCAAGCGAACCGGAATTGCCAGCTGGGGCGCCCTCTGGTAAGGTTGGGAAGCCCTGC
AAAGTAAACTGGATGGCTTTCTTGCCGCCAAGGATCTGATGGCGCAGGGGATCAAGATCTGATCAAGAGA
CAGGATACTAGTGGAGGAAGAAAAA
Features (pLannotate 1.2.2; 23 found; start..end, strand, type, name):
      1..708     +  CDS            mOrange2: mOrange2 is a basic (constitutively fluorescent) orange fluorescent protein published in 2008, derived from Discosoma sp.. It has high acid sensitivity.
    728..822     +  terminator     lambda t0 terminator: transcription terminator from phage lambda
    837..865     +  promoter       cat promoter (fragment): promoter of the E. coli cat gene encoding chloramphenicol acetyltransferase
    866..1522    +  CDS            cat: CAT_ECOLX - Experimental evidence at protein level: Swiss-Prot protein existence level 1. This enzyme is an effector of chloramphenicol resistance in bacteria. From Escherichia coli. This protein is used as a marker in many commonly used cloning vectors, such as pACYC184.
   1590..1676    +  terminator     rrnB T1 terminator: Escherichia coli rrnB; transcription terminator T1 from the E. coli rrnB gene
   1726..1842    -  CDS            CmR (fragment): chloramphenicol acetyltransferase; cat; confers resistance to chloramphenicol
   1842..1994    -  CDS            ble (fragment): BLE_KLEPN - Experimental evidence at protein level: Swiss-Prot protein existence level 1. Binding protein with a strong affinity to the bleomycin family of antibiotics. Binds to CL990; an antimitotic-antibiotic compound. From Klebsiella pneumoniae.
   2018..2809    -  CDS            neo: KKA2_KLEPN - Also known as kan, nptII. Experimental evidence at protein level: Swiss-Prot protein existence level 1. Resistance to kanamycin, neomycin, paromomycin, ribostamycin, butirosin and gentamicin B. From Klebsiella pneumoniae.
   2841..3125    -  CDS            tnpA (fragment): TN5P_ECOLX - Also known as tnp. Experimental evidence at protein level: Swiss-Prot protein existence level 1. Mediates transposition of transposon Tn5 by a 'cut and paste' mechanism. First, the monomeric transposase binds the 19 bp inverted DNA repeats flanking the transposon. Then, dimerization of the DNA- bound transposase creates a synaptic DNA complex. After nicking of the first DNA strand, excision of the transposon proceeds through a series of intermediates. The transposase then mediates the insertion of the transposon at a new site by strand transfer. The activity of the wild- type tran
   4289..5060    +  rep_origin     pBBR1 oriV: replication origin of the broad-host-range plasmid pBBR1 from Bordetella bronchiseptica; requires the pBBR1 Rep protein for replication
   5061..5723    +  CDS            pBBR1 Rep: replication protein for the broad-host-range plasmid pBBR1 from Bordetella bronchiseptica
   5784..5853    +  CDS            TcR (fragment): tetracycline efflux protein; tet; confers resistance to tetracycline
   6183..6214    -  CDS            CmR (fragment): chloramphenicol acetyltransferase confers resistance to chloramphenicol
   6214..6291    +  rep_origin     M13 ori (fragment): M13 bacteriophage origin of replication; arrow indicates direction of (+) strand synthesis
   6295..6450    -  CDS            lacZα (fragment): LacZα fragment of β-galactosidase; lacZ fragment
   6458..6476    +  promoter       T7 promoter: promoter for bacteriophage T7 RNA polymerase
   6519..6605    +  terminator     rrnB T1 terminator: Escherichia coli rrnB; transcription terminator T1 from the E. coli rrnB gene
   6702..6788    +  terminator     rrnB T1 terminator: Escherichia coli rrnB; transcription terminator T1 from the E. coli rrnB gene
   6885..6971    +  terminator     rrnB T1 terminator: Escherichia coli rrnB; transcription terminator T1 from the E. coli rrnB gene
   7068..7154    +  terminator     rrnB T1 terminator: Escherichia coli rrnB; transcription terminator T1 from the E. coli rrnB gene
   7314..7342    +  promoter       Pc promoter: intI1 (promoter lies within the coding sequence); class 1 integron promoter
   7531..8064    +  CDS            GmR: gentamycin acetyltransferase; aacC1; confers resistance to gentamycin
   8072..8389    +  CDS            tnpA (fragment): TN5P_ECOLX - Also known as tnp. Experimental evidence at protein level: Swiss-Prot protein existence level 1. Mediates transposition of transposon Tn5 by a 'cut and paste' mechanism. First, the monomeric transposase binds the 19 bp inverted DNA repeats flanking the transposon. Then, dimerization of the DNA- bound transposase creates a synaptic DNA complex. After nicking of the first DNA strand, excision of the transposon proceeds through a series of intermediates. The transposase then mediates the insertion of the transposon at a new site by strand transfer. The activity of the wild- type tran
