[The description below was written by a language model from this plasmid's Addgene catalogue record and pLannotate feature annotations shown in this document.]
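Description:
pMRE144 is a broad-host-range bacterial expression plasmid built on the pFru97 backbone and designed to give constitutive production of the orange fluorescent protein mOrange2 in diverse bacteria. It replicates through the pBBR1 oriV together with its cognate pBBR1 Rep protein, a system from Bordetella bronchiseptica that functions in many Gram-negative species. The record lists it as high copy and maintained in a conjugation-capable E. coli strain under kanamycin selection. Three intact resistance genes are annotated: neo (nptII, kanamycin), the aacC1 gentamicin acetyltransferase downstream of a class 1 integron Pc promoter, and a cat chloramphenicol acetyltransferase gene with a fragment of its own promoter. This agrees with the catalogue listing of gentamicin and chloramphenicol as additional markers.

The synthetic mOrange2 coding sequence, derived from an mOrange2-pBAD plasmid and inserted by Gibson assembly, is followed by a lambda t0 terminator, then the cat cassette and an rrnB T1 terminator. Upstream, four tandem rrnB T1 terminators precede the gentamicin cassette, presumably insulating the region from read-through transcription. No promoter is annotated immediately upstream of mOrange2. That position is occupied by a sequence scored as a Tn5 tnpA fragment, so the record does not explicitly identify the constitutive promoter. Other short hits (ble, TcR, lacZα, M13 ori and CmR fragments, and a T7 promoter) appear to be backbone remnants.

The sequenced and depositor records differ by a few bases and share the same layout, although the depositor sequence is annotated as mOrange rather than mOrange2. The plasmid belongs to a toolbox for fluorescently tagging bacteria.
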