Addgene plasmid #118496: pMRE144
Purpose: broad-host range plasmid to constitutively express fluorescent protein genes in bacteria
Depositing lab: Mitja Remus-Emsermann. Depositing organization: University of Canterbury. Publication: Chromatic Bacteria - A Broad Host-Range Plasmid and Chromosomal Insertion Toolbox for Fluorescent Protein Expression in Bacteria. Schlechter RO, Jun H, Bernach M, Oso S, Boyd E, Munoz-Lintz DA, Dobson RCJ, Remus DM, Remus-Emsermann MNP. Front Microbiol. 2018 Dec 12;9:3052. doi: 10.3389/fmicb.2018.03052. eCollection 2018. PubMed 30631309.
Backbone
  Vector backbone: pFru97
  Vector type: Bacterial Expression
  Selectable markers: Gentamicin ; Chloramphenicol/
Growth in bacteria
  Bacterial resistance: Kanamycin, 50 μg/mL
  Growth temperature: 37°C
  Growth strain: E. coli S17-1 lambda pir
  Copy number: High Copy
Gene/Insert
  Gene/Insert name: mOrange2
  Species: Synthetic
  Cloning method: Gibson Cloning
Resource information
  A portion of this plasmid was derived from a plasmid made by: mOrange2-pBAD
Terms and licenses: Academic/Nonprofit Terms; Industry Terms: Not Available to Industry
Depositor comments: Please visit https://www.biorxiv.org/content/early/2018/09/07/402172 for bioRxiv preprint.
How to cite: pMRE144 was a gift from Mitja Remus-Emsermann (Addgene plasmid # 118496 ; http://n2t.net/addgene:118496 ; RRID:Addgene_118496)
